Addgene plasmid #146761: pT7-EGFP-C1-HsC2orf68-EBMmut_K
Purpose: Mammalian Expression of HsC2orf68-EBMmut
Depositing lab: Elisa Izaurralde. Depositing organization: Max Planck Institute for Developmental Biology. Publication: SMG6 interacts with the exon junction complex via two conserved EJC-binding motifs (EBMs) required for nonsense-mediated mRNA decay. Kashima I, Jonas S, Jayachandran U, Buchwald G, Conti E, Lupas AN, Izaurralde E. Genes Dev. 2010 Nov 1. 24(21):2440-50. 10.1101/gad.604610 PubMed 20930030.
Backbone
  Vector backbone: Unknown
  Vector type: Mammalian Expression
Growth in bacteria
  Bacterial resistance: Kanamycin, 50 μg/mL
  Growth temperature: 37°C
  Growth strain: DH5alpha
  Copy number: High Copy
Gene/Insert
  Gene/Insert name: HsC2orf68-EBMmut
  Species: H. sapiens (human)
  Entrez Gene: C2orf68 (a.k.a. HCRCN81)
  Cloning method: Unknown
Terms and licenses: Academic/Nonprofit Terms; Industry Terms: Not Available to Industry
Depositor comments: ORF extracted from NCBI: NM_001013649.3 Plasmids from this collection were made available to the research community and donated after the lab closed. Please note that the sequence provided by the depositing laboratory may be theoretical/predicted or based on Sanger sequencing results. There may be discrepancies between sequencing results obtained by Addgene and the depositor sequence. If an Addgene verified sequence is not available, please contact before placing your order to request that our lab fully sequence the plasmid.
How to cite: pT7-EGFP-C1-HsC2orf68-EBMmut_K was a gift from Elisa Izaurralde (Addgene plasmid # 146761 ; http://n2t.net/addgene:146761 ; RRID:Addgene_146761)
