[The description below was written by a language model from this plasmid's Addgene catalogue record and pLannotate feature annotations shown in this document.]
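Description:
pT7-EGFP-C1-HsC2orf68-EBMmut_K is a 5,276 nt mammalian expression plasmid encoding human C2orf68 fused to the C-terminus of EGFP. The catalogue lists the backbone as unknown, but the name and the annotated layout are consistent with an EGFP-C1-type vector to which a T7 promoter has been added. The CMV immediate early enhancer and promoter drive transcription in mammalian cells. A bacteriophage T7 promoter sits between the CMV promoter and the EGFP start, which would also permit transcription by T7 RNA polymerase. EGFP is followed by a short stretch of multiple cloning site, then the C2orf68 coding sequence, and the unit ends at the SV40 polyadenylation signal. Small fragment hits to an HIV-1 LTR, SV40 large T antigen, ble and the bGH poly(A) signal are most likely incidental matches to vector sequence rather than functional parts.

Propagation in bacteria relies on a high-copy ColE1/pUC-type origin, and an f1 origin is also present. A single NeoR/KanR gene (Tn5 aminoglycoside phosphotransferase) sits behind both a bacterial bla promoter and the SV40 enhancer/early promoter and ends with the HSV TK poly(A) signal. It therefore gives kanamycin resistance in E. coli and can support G418 selection in mammalian cells.

The insert is designated "EBMmut", and the associated publication concerns EJC-binding motifs (EBMs) that mediate interaction with the exon junction complex in nonsense-mediated mRNA decay. This suggests a variant with a mutated EBM, but the record does not specify the substitutions. The stated purpose is mammalian expression of this mutant. The EGFP tag would allow the protein to be detected or localized, plausibly for comparison with the wild-type protein.
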