Features (pLannotate 1.2.2; 18 found; start..end, strand, type, name):
     61..364     +  enhancer       CMV enhancer: human cytomegalovirus immediate early enhancer
    365..568     +  promoter       CMV promoter: human cytomegalovirus (CMV) immediate early promoter
    564..597     +  LTR            5' LTR (truncated) (fragment): truncated 5' long terminal repeat (LTR) from HIV-1
    613..631     +  promoter       T7 promoter: promoter for bacteriophage T7 RNA polymerase
    665..1381    +  CDS            EGFP: EGFP is a basic (constitutively fluorescent) green fluorescent protein published in 1996, derived from Aequorea victoria. It is reported to be a rapidly-maturing weak dimer with moderate acid sensitivity.
   1382..1402    +  misc_feature   MCS (fragment): multiple cloning site
   1403..1900    +  CDS            C2orf68: CB068_HUMAN - Experimental evidence at protein level: Swiss-Prot protein existence level 1. From Homo sapiens (Human).
   1904..1940    +  misc_feature   MCS (fragment): multiple cloning site
   1957..2041    +  CDS            large T antigen (fragment): large T antigen from SV40 (simian virus 40)
   2064..2185    +  polyA_signal   SV40 poly(A) signal: SV40 polyadenylation signal
   2219..2647    -  rep_origin     f1 ori (sequence partly withheld): f1 bacteriophage origin of replication; arrow indicates direction of (+) strand synthesis
   2674..2778    +  promoter       AmpR promoter: bla
   2780..3137    +  promoter       SV40 promoter: SV40 enhancer and early promoter
   3172..3966    +  CDS            NeoR/KanR: aminoglycoside phosphotransferase from Tn5; aph(3')-II (or nptII); confers resistance to neomycin, kanamycin, and G418 (Geneticin®)
   3987..4139    +  CDS            ble (fragment): BLE_KLEPN - Experimental evidence at protein level: Swiss-Prot protein existence level 1. Binding protein with a strong affinity to the bleomycin family of antibiotics. Binds to CL990; an antimitotic-antibiotic compound. From Klebsiella pneumoniae.
   4198..4245    +  polyA_signal   HSV TK poly(A) signal: herpes simplex virus thymidine kinase polyadenylation signal (Cole and Stacy, 1985)
   4336..4352    -  polyA_signal   bGH poly(A) signal (fragment): bovine growth hormone polyadenylation signal
   4574..5162    +  rep_origin     ori: high-copy-number ColE1/pMB1/pBR322/pUC origin of replication
>Addgene plasmid #146761 | pT7-EGFP-C1-HsC2orf68-EBMmut_K | addgene full sequence | sequence record 357214 | Addgene NGS Result
TAGTTATTAATAGTAATCAATTACGGGGTCATTAGTTCATAGCCCATATATGGAGTTCCGCGTTACATAA
CTTACGGTAAATGGCCCGCCTGGCTGACCGCCCAACGACCCCCGCCCATTGACGTCAATAATGACGTATG
TTCCCATAGTAACGCCAATAGGGACTTTCCATTGACGTCAATGGGTGGAGTATTTACGGTAAACTGCCCA
CTTGGCAGTACATCAAGTGTATCATATGCCAAGTACGCCCCCTATTGACGTCAATGACGGTAAATGGCCC
GCCTGGCATTATGCCCAGTACATGACCTTATGGGACTTTCCTACTTGGCAGTACATCTACGTATTAGTCA
TCGCTATTACCATGGTGATGCGGTTTTGGCAGTACATCAATGGGCGTGGATAGCGGTTTGACTCACGGGG
ATTTCCAAGTCTCCACCCCATTGACGTCAATGGGAGTTTGTTTTGGCACCAAAATCAACGGGACTTTCCA
AAATGTCGTAACAACTCCGCCCCATTGACGCAAATGGGCGGTAGGCGTGTACGGTGGGAGGTCTATATAA
GCAGAGCTCTCTGGCTAACTAGAGAACCCACTGCTTACTGGCTTATCGAAATTAATACGACTCACTATAG
GGAGACCCAAGCTCTAGCGCTACCGGTCGCCACCATGGTGAGCAAGGGCGAGGAGCTGTTCACCGGGGTG
GTGCCCATCCTGGTCGAGCTGGACGGCGACGTAAACGGCCACAAGTTCAGCGTGTCCGGCGAGGGCGAGG
GCGATGCCACCTACGGCAAGCTGACCCTGAAGTTCATCTGCACCACCGGCAAGCTGCCCGTGCCCTGGCC
CACCCTCGTGACCACCCTGACCTACGGCGTGCAGTGCTTCAGCCGCTACCCCGACCACATGAAGCAGCAC
GACTTCTTCAAGTCCGCCATGCCCGAAGGCTACGTCCAGGAGCGCACCATCTTCTTCAAGGACGACGGCA
ACTACAAGACCCGCGCCGAGGTGAAGTTCGAGGGCGACACCCTGGTGAACCGCATCGAGCTGAAGGGCAT
CGACTTCAAGGAGGACGGCAACATCCTGGGGCACAAGCTGGAGTACAACTACAACAGCCACAACGTCTAT
ATCATGGCCGACAAGCAGAAGAACGGCATCAAGGTGAACTTCAAGATCCGCCACAACATCGAGGACGGCA
GCGTGCAGCTCGCCGACCACTACCAGCAGAACACCCCCATCGGCGACGGCCCCGTGCTGCTGCCCGACAA
CCACTACCTGAGCACCCAGTCCGCCCTGAGCAAAGACCCCAACGAGAAGCGCGATCACATGGTCCTGCTG
GAGTTCGTGACCGCCGCCGGGATCACTCTCGGCATGGACGAGCTGTACAAGTCCGGACTCAGATCTCGAG
CTATGGAGGCGGGGCCGCATCCCCGGCCGGGGCACTGCTGCAAGCCTGGGGGGCGGCTGGACATGAACCA
CGGCTTCGTGCACCATATCCGACGGAACCAGATCGCTCGGGACGACTATGACAAGAAGGTGAAGCAGGCG
GCCAAGGAGAAGGTGAGGAGGCGGCACACGCCCGCGCCGACGCGGCCCCGCGAACCAGACCTGCAGGTGG
AACTGCCGCGACACCGAGATGTCTCTGCCCACCCACGCAACCCAGACTATGAAGAGTCCGGTGAAAGCAG
CAGTAGTGGAGGCTCTGAGCTGGAGCCTTCTGGCCATCAGCTCTTCTGCTTAGAATACGAGGCAGACAGT
GGAGAGGTCACATCAGTTATCGTCTATCAGGGTGATGACCCAGGAAAGGTGAGTGAGAAGGTGTCGGCAC
ACACGCCTCTGGATCCACCCATGCGAGAAGCCCTCAAGTTGCGTATCCAGGAGGAGATTGCAAAGCGCCA
GAGCCAACACTGAGAATTCTGCAGTCGACGGTACCGCGGGCCCGGGATCCACCGGATCTAGATAACTGAT
CATAATCAGCCATACCACATTTGTAGAGGTTTTACTTGCTTTAAAAAACCTCCCACACCTCCCCCTGAAC
CTGAAACATAAAATGAATGCAATTGTTGTTGTTAACTTGTTTATTGCAGCTTATAATGGTTACAAATAAA
GCAATAGCATCACAAATTTCACAAATAAAGCATTTTTTTCACTGCATTCTAGTTGTGGTTTGTCCAAACT
CATCAATGTATCTTAACGCGTAAATTGTAAGCGTTAATATTTTGTTAAAATTCGCGTTAAATTTTTGTTA
AATCAGCTCATTTTTTAACCAATAGGCCGAAATCGGCAAAATCCCTTATAAATCAAAAGAATAGACCGAG
ATAGGGT
[37 nt withheld, positions 2318-2354]
AAAGAACGTGGACTCCAACGTCAAAGG
[49 nt withheld, positions 2382-2430]
T
[91 nt withheld, positions 2432-2522]
G
[124 nt withheld, positions 2524-2647]
CAGGTGGCACTTTTCGGGGAAATGTGCGCGGAACCCCTATTTGTTTATTTTTCTAAATACATTCAAATAT
GTATCCGCTCATGAGACAATAACCCTGATAAATGCTTCAATAATATTGAAAAAGGAAGAGTCCTGAGGCG
GAAAGAACCAGCTGTGGAATGTGTGTCAGTTAGGGTGTGGAAAGTCCCCAGGCTCCCCAGCAGGCAGAAG
TATGCAAAGCATGCATCTCAATTAGTCAGCAACCAGGTGTGGAAAGTCCCCAGGCTCCCCAGCAGGCAGA
AGTATGCAAAGCATGCATCTCAATTAGTCAGCAACCATAGTCCCGCCCCTAACTCCGCCCATCCCGCCCC
TAACTCCGCCCAGTTCCGCCCATTCTCCGCCCCATGGCTGACTAATTTTTTTTATTTATGCAGAGGCCGA
GGCCGCCTCGGCCTCTGAGCTATTCCAGAAGTAGTGAGGAGGCTTTTTTGGAGGCCTAGGCTTTTGCAAA
GATCGATCAAGAGACAGGATGAGGATCGTTTCGCATGATTGAACAAGATGGATTGCACGCAGGTTCTCCG
GCCGCTTGGGTGGAGAGGCTATTCGGCTATGACTGGGCACAACAGACAATCGGCTGCTCTGATGCCGCCG
TGTTCCGGCTGTCAGCGCAGGGGCGCCCGGTTCTTTTTGTCAAGACCGACCTGTCCGGTGCCCTGAATGA
ACTGCAAGACGAGGCAGCGCGGCTATCGTGGCTGGCCACGACGGGCGTTCCTTGCGCAGCTGTGCTCGAC
GTTGTCACTGAAGCGGGAAGGGACTGGCTGCTATTGGGCGAAGTGCCGGGGCAGGATCTCCTGTCATCTC
ACCTTGCTCCTGCCGAGAAAGTATCCATCATGGCTGATGCAATGCGGCGGCTGCATACGCTTGATCCGGC
TACCTGCCCATTCGACCACCAAGCGAAACATCGCATCGAGCGAGCACGTACTCGGATGGAAGCCGGTCTT
GTCGATCAGGATGATCTGGACGAAGAGCATCAGGGGCTCGCGCCAGCCGAACTGTTCGCCAGGCTCAAGG
CGAGCATGCCCGACGGCGAGGATCTCGTCGTGACCCATGGCGATGCCTGCTTGCCGAATATCATGGTGGA
AAATGGCCGCTTTTCTGGATTCATCGACTGTGGCCGGCTGGGTGTGGCGGACCGCTATCAGGACATAGCG
TTGGCTACCCGTGATATTGCTGAAGAGCTTGGCGGCGAATGGGCTGACCGCTTCCTCGTGCTTTACGGTA
TCGCCGCTCCCGATTCGCAGCGCATCGCCTTCTATCGCCTTCTTGACGAGTTCTTCTGAGCGGGACTCTG
GGGTTCGAAATGACCGACCAAGCGACGCCCAACCTGCCATCACGAGATTTCGATTCCACCGCCGCCTTCT
ATGAAAGGTTGGGCTTCGGAATCGTTTTCCGGGACGCCGGCTGGATGATCCTCCAGCGCGGGGATCTCAT
GCTGGAGTTCTTCGCCCACCCTAGGGGGAGGCTAACTGAAACACGGAAGGAGACAATACCGGAAGGAACC
CGCGCTATGACGGCAATAAAAAGACAGAATAAAACGCACGGTGTTGGGTCGTTTGTTCATAAACGCGGGG
TTCGGTCCCAGGGCTGGCACTCTGTCGATACCCCACCGAGACCCCATTGGGGCCAATACGCCCGCGTTTC
TTCCTTTTCCCCACCCCACCCCCCAAGTTCGGGTGAAGGCCCAGGGCTCGCAGCCAACGTCGGGGCGGCA
GGCCCTGCCATAGCCTCAGGTTACTCATATATACTTTAGATTGATTTAAAACTTCATTTTTAATTTAAAA
GGATCTAGGTGAAGATCCTTTTTGATAATCTCATGACCAAAATCCCTTAACGTGAGTTTTCGTTCCACTG
AGCGTCAGACCCCGTAGAAAAGATCAAAGGATCTTCTTGAGATCCTTTTTTTCTGCGCGTAATCTGCTGC
TTGCAAACAAAAAAACCACCGCTACCAGCGGTGGTTTGTTTGCCGGATCAAGAGCTACCAACTCTTTTTC
CGAAGGTAACTGGCTTCAGCAGAGCGCAGATACCAAATACTGTTCTTCTAGTGTAGCCGTAGTTAGGCCA
CCACTTCAAGAACTCTGTAGCACCGCCTACATACCTCGCTCTGCTAATCCTGTTACCAGTGGCTGCTGCC
AGTGGCGATAAGTCGTGTCTTACCGGGTTGGACTCAAGACGATAGTTACCGGATAAGGCGCAGCGGTCGG
GCTGAACGGGGGGTTCGTGCACACAGCCCAGCTTGGAGCGAACGACCTACACCGAACTGAGATACCTACA
GCGTGAGCTATGAGAAAGCGCCACGCTTCCCGAAGGGAGAAAGGCGGACAGGTATCCGGTAAGCGGCAGG
GTCGGAACAGGAGAGCGCACGAGGGAGCTTCCAGGGGGAAACGCCTGGTATCTTTATAGTCCTGTCGGGT
TTCGCCACCTCTGACTTGAGCGTCGATTTTTGTGATGCTCGTCAGGGGGGCGGAGCCTATGGAAAAACGC
CAGCAACGCGGCCTTTTTACGGTTCCTGGCCTTTTGCTGGCCTTTTGCTCACATGTTCTTTCCTGCGTTA
TCCCCTGATTCTGTGGATAACCGTATTACCGCCATGCAT
